Addgene plasmid #242564: pME-EGFP-hs-miR-126 (JDW 1401)
Purpose: Gateway middle entry clone containing an EGFP fused to the human microRNA 126.
Depositing lab: Joshua Wythe. Depositing organization: University of Virginia. Publication: MultiSite Assembly of Gateway Induced Clones (MAGIC): a flexible cloning toolbox for use in vertebrate model systems. Gillespie WB 3rd, Zhang Y, Ruiz OE, Cerda J 3rd, Ortiz-Guzman J, Sherman M, Turner WD, Largoza G, Mosser LE, Fujimoto E, Chien CB, Kwan KM, Arenkiel BR, Devine WP, Wythe JD. Development. 2025 Nov 15;152(22):dev204308. doi: 10.1242/dev.204308. Epub 2025 Nov 13. PubMed 41230856.
Backbone
  Vector backbone: pDONR221
  Vector type: Gateway subcloning
Growth in bacteria
  Bacterial resistance: Kanamycin, 50 μg/mL
  Growth temperature: 37°C
  Growth strain: NEB Stable
  Copy number: High Copy
Gene/Insert
  Gene/Insert name: EGFP with artificial intron encoding miR-126
  Species: H. sapiens (human)
  Entrez Gene: MIR126 (a.k.a. MIRN126, miRNA126, mir-126)
  Cloning method: Gateway Cloning
Terms and licenses: Academic/Nonprofit Terms; Industry Terms: Not Available to Industry
Depositor comments: Please visit https://doi.org/10.1101/2024.07.13.603267 for bioRxiv preprint.
How to cite: pME-EGFP-hs-miR-126 (JDW 1401) was a gift from Joshua Wythe (Addgene plasmid # 242564 ; http://n2t.net/addgene:242564 ; RRID:Addgene_242564)
