[The description below was written by a language model from this plasmid's Addgene catalogue record and pLannotate feature annotations shown in this document.]
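Description:
pME-EGFP-hs-miR-126 (JDW 1401) is a Gateway middle entry clone built on the pDONR221 backbone. It is intended as a building block for MultiSite Gateway assembly rather than for direct expression. The roughly 4.1 kb plasmid is propagated in E. coli from a high-copy ColE1/pUC-type origin and selected with kanamycin through the aph(3')-Ia KanR gene. As is typical of pDONR-derived entry vectors, rrnB T1 and T2 terminators lie upstream of the cloning region to insulate the insert from read-through transcription, and a T7 promoter sits just outside attL2. The short lacI, lacZα and MCS fragments called by the annotation appear to be backbone remnants.

The payload lies between attL1 and attL2, the sites that recombine with attR sites in an LR Clonase reaction. It is an EGFP coding sequence interrupted by an artificial intron that carries human microRNA miR-126 (MIR126). The feature table reflects this arrangement. EGFP is detected as two separate fragments on the forward strand, and the mir-126 hairpin is annotated in the non-coding gap between them. The first fragment is labelled as a closely related GFP variant, presumably because of sequence similarity. In this design, splicing of the transcript should restore an intact EGFP open reading frame, while the excised intron supplies the miRNA precursor for processing, so green fluorescence marks cells that express miR-126.

No eukaryotic promoter or polyadenylation signal is annotated within the att-flanked cassette. These elements would be supplied by 5' and 3' entry clones and a destination vector during assembly. The associated toolkit is described as being for use in vertebrate model systems.
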