Features (pLannotate 1.2.2; 13 found; start..end, strand, type, name):
    121..213     +  CDS            lacI (fragment): lac repressor; lacI; The lac repressor binds to the lac operator to inhibit transcription in E. coli. This inhibition can be relieved by adding lactose or isopropyl-β-D-thiogalactopyranoside (IPTG).
    268..295     -  terminator     rrnB T2 terminator: transcription terminator T2 from the E. coli rrnB gene
    427..470     +  terminator     rrnB T1 terminator: Escherichia coli rrnB; transcription terminator T1 from the E. coli rrnB gene
    517..553     -  CDS            lacZα (fragment): LacZα fragment of β-galactosidase; lacZ fragment
    569..667     +  protein_bind   attL1: mutant version of attL; recombination site for the Gateway® LR reaction LR Clonase™
    669..691     +  misc_feature   MCS (fragment): multiple cloning site
    712..1197    +  CDS            (3-F)Tyr-EGFP (fragment): (3-F)Tyr-EGFP is a basic (constitutively fluorescent) green fluorescent protein published in 2004, derived from Aequorea victoria.
   1458..1530    +  ncRNA          mir-126: Accession: RF00701 - microRNA mir-126
   1973..2205    +  CDS            EGFP (fragment): the original enhanced GFP (Yang et al., 1996) mammalian codon-optimized
   2236..2334    -  protein_bind   attL2: mutant version of attL; recombination site for the Gateway® LR reaction LR Clonase™
   2352..2370    -  promoter       T7 promoter: promoter for bacteriophage T7 RNA polymerase
   2504..3313    +  CDS            KanR: aminoglycoside phosphotransferase; aph(3')-Ia; confers resistance to kanamycin in bacteria or G418 (Geneticin®) in eukaryotes
   3460..4048    +  rep_origin     ori: high-copy-number ColE1/pMB1/pBR322/pUC origin of replication
>Addgene plasmid #242564 | pME-EGFP-hs-miR-126 (JDW 1401) | addgene full sequence | sequence record 486831 | Addgene NGS Result
CTTTCCTGCGTTATCCCCTGATTCTGTGGATAACCGTATTACCGCCTTTGAGTGAGCTGATACCGCTCGC
CGCAGCCGAACGACCGAGCGCAGCGAGTCAGTGAGCGAGGAAGCGGAAGAGCGCCCAATACGCAAACCGC
CTCTCCCCGCGCGTTGGCCGATTCATTAATGCAGCTGGCACGACAGGTTTCCCGACTGGAAAGCGGGCAG
TGAGCGCAACGCAATTAATACGCGTACCGCTAGCCAGGAAGAGTTTGTAGAAACGCAAAAAGGCCATCCG
TCAGGATGGCCTTCTGCTTAGTTTGATGCCTGGCAGTTTATGGCGGGCGTCCTGCCCGCCACCCTCCGGG
CCGTTGCTTCACAACGTTCAAATCCGCTCCCGGCGGATTTGTCCTACTCAGGAGAGCGTTCACCGACAAA
CAACAGATAAAACGAAAGGCCCAGTCTTCCGACTGAGCCTTTCGTTTTATTTGATGCCTGGCAGTTCCCT
ACTCTCGCGTTAACGCTAGCATGGATGTTTTCCCAGTCACGACGTTGTAAAACGACGGCCAGTCTTAAGC
TCGGGCCCCAAATAATGATTTTATTTTGACTGATAGTGACCTGTTCGTTGCAACAAATTGATGAGCAATG
CTTTTTTATAATGCCAACTTTGTACAAAAAAGCAGGCAGCTAGCGCTACCGGACTCAGATCCACCGGTCG
CCACCATGGTGAGCAAGGGCGAGGAGCTGTTCACCGGGGTGGTGCCCATCCTGGTCGAGCTGGACGGCGA
CGTAAACGGCCACAAGTTCAGCGTGTCCGGCGAGGGCGAGGGCGATGCCACCTACGGCAAGCTGACCCTG
AAGTTCATCTGCACCACCGGCAAGCTGCCCGTGCCCTGGCCCACCCTCGTGACCACCCTGACCTACGGCG
TGCAGTGCTTCAGCCGCTACCCCGACCACATGAAGCAGCACGACTTCTTCAAGTCCGCCATGCCCGAAGG
CTACGTCCAGGAGCGCACCATCTTCTTCAAGGACGACGGCAACTACAAGACCCGCGCCGAGGTGAAGTTC
GAGGGCGACACCCTGGTGAACCGCATCGAGCTGAAGGGCATCGACTTCAAGGAGGACGGCAACATCCTGG
GGCACAAGCTGGAGTACAACTACAACAGCCACAACGTCTATATCATGGCCGACAAGCAGAAGAACGGCAT
CAAGGTGAGTGGATCGGGTACCGAATTCGCCCTTAGTGGACATTGCCGTGTGGCTGTTAGGCATGGTGGG
GGGCACTGGAATCTGGGCGGAAGGCGGTGGGGACTCCCTCTCCAGGGAGGGAGGATGGGGAGGGAGGATA
GGTGGGTTCCCGAGAACTGGGGGCAGGTTGCCCGGAGCCTCATATCAGCCAAGAAGGCAGAAGTGCCCCG
TCCCGGGGTCCTGTCTGCATCCAGCGCAGCATTCTGGAAGACGCCACGCCTCCGCTGGCGACGGGACATT
ATTACTTTTGGTACGCGCTGCGACACTTCAAACTCGTACCGTGAGTAATAATGCGCCGTCCACGGCACCG
CATCGAAAACGCCGCTGAGACCTCAGCCTTGACCTCCCTCAGCGTGGCCGGGACCCTGAGCCTCTGCGCA
GAGCCACCCGCCCCGACGTACTTAGGCGGCATAGCCCTGAGACCTCTGGCCAGCGCCAGGCAGGCAGCGG
GGGCGGCAGAGGCCTGGGCCTGAGTCTTCTGGCTCTGCCTCTCCAAGGGCGAATTCCATGATCAGACCCG
CCTAAGGCTAGCGGGGCCCATGATCATCCCGGGGATCCTGCAGATGCAGTCAGATTTCTGAACTGTCTCA
GCAAATGGTAAGTAACTTAGAGCTAGTAATTAATAACCTGTCCTTTGATTTCTGATTCAGCCAAGAATGG
CCATATTTGGGAAAGGCAGATCTGGAGAGTAACCACGTTTTCATGCAGTCTAGACTGTTAACGCAGTGTT
TCTCTAACTCTCAGGTGAACTTCAAGATCCGCCACAACATCGAGGACGGCAGCGTGCAGCTCGCCGACCA
CTACCAGCAGAACACCCCCATCGGCGACGGCCCCGTGCTGCTGCCCGACAACCACTACCTGAGCACCCAG
TCCGCCCTGAGCAAAGACCCCAACGAGAAGCGCGATCACATGGTCCTGCTGGAGTTCGTGACCGCCGCCG
GGATCACTCTCGGCATGGACGAGCTGTACAAGTAAAGCGGCCGCGACTCTAGACGCGTACTAGTGCCCAG
CTTTCTTGTACAAAGTTGGCATTATAAGAAAGCATTGCTTATCAATTTGTTGCAACGAACAGGTCACTAT
CAGTCAAAATAAAATCATTATTTGCCATCCAGCTGATATCCCCTATAGTGAGTCGTATTACATGGTCATA
GCTGTTTCCTGGCAGCTCTGGCCCGTGTCTCAAAATCTCTGATGTTACATTGCACAAGATAAAAATATAT
CATCATGAACAATAAAACTGTCTGCTTACATAAACAGTAATACAAGGGGTGTTATGAGCCATATTCAACG
GGAAACGTCGAGGCCGCGATTAAATTCCAACATGGATGCTGATTTATATGGGTATAAATGGGCTCGCGAT
AATGTCGGGCAATCAGGTGCGACAATCTATCGCTTGTATGGGAAGCCCGATGCGCCAGAGTTGTTTCTGA
AACATGGCAAAGGTAGCGTTGCCAATGATGTTACAGATGAGATGGTCAGACTAAACTGGCTGACGGAATT
TATGCCTCTTCCGACCATCAAGCATTTTATCCGTACTCCTGATGATGCATGGTTACTCACCACTGCGATC
CCCGGAAAAACAGCATTCCAGGTATTAGAAGAATATCCTGATTCAGGTGAAAATATTGTTGATGCGCTGG
CAGTGTTCCTGCGCCGGTTGCATTCGATTCCTGTTTGTAATTGTCCTTTTAACAGCGATCGCGTATTTCG
TCTCGCTCAGGCGCAATCACGAATGAATAACGGTTTGGTTGATGCGAGTGATTTTGATGACGAGCGTAAT
GGCTGGCCTGTTGAACAAGTCTGGAAAGAAATGCATAAACTTTTGCCATTCTCACCGGATTCAGTCGTCA
CTCATGGTGATTTCTCACTTGATAACCTTATTTTTGACGAGGGGAAATTAATAGGTTGTATTGATGTTGG
ACGAGTCGGAATCGCAGACCGATACCAGGATCTTGCCATCCTATGGAACTGCCTCGGTGAGTTTTCTCCT
TCATTACAGAAACGGCTTTTTCAAAAATATGGTATTGATAATCCTGATATGAATAAATTGCAGTTTCATT
TGATGCTCGATGAGTTTTTCTAATCAGAATTGGTTAATTGGTTGTAACACTGGCAGAGCATTACGCTGAC
TTGACGGGACGGCGCAAGCTCATGACCAAAATCCCTTAACGTGAGTTACGCGTCGTTCCACTGAGCGTCA
GACCCCGTAGAAAAGATCAAAGGATCTTCTTGAGATCCTTTTTTTCTGCGCGTAATCTGCTGCTTGCAAA
CAAAAAAACCACCGCTACCAGCGGTGGTTTGTTTGCCGGATCAAGAGCTACCAACTCTTTTTCCGAAGGT
AACTGGCTTCAGCAGAGCGCAGATACCAAATACTGTTCTTCTAGTGTAGCCGTAGTTAGGCCACCACTTC
AAGAACTCTGTAGCACCGCCTACATACCTCGCTCTGCTAATCCTGTTACCAGTGGCTGCTGCCAGTGGCG
ATAAGTCGTGTCTTACCGGGTTGGACTCAAGACGATAGTTACCGGATAAGGCGCAGCGGTCGGGCTGAAC
GGGGGGTTCGTGCACACAGCCCAGCTTGGAGCGAACGACCTACACCGAACTGAGATACCTACAGCGTGAG
CTATGAGAAAGCGCCACGCTTCCCGAAGGGAGAAAGGCGGACAGGTATCCGGTAAGCGGCAGGGTCGGAA
CAGGAGAGCGCACGAGGGAGCTTCCAGGGGGAAACGCCTGGTATCTTTATAGTCCTGTCGGGTTTCGCCA
CCTCTGACTTGAGCGTCGATTTTTGTGATGCTCGTCAGGGGGGCGGAGCCTATGGAAAAACGCCAGCAAC
GCGGCCTTTTTACGGTTCCTGGCCTTTTGCTGGCCTTTTGCTCACATGTT
